>Addgene plasmid #46864 | pCMV4Neo-murine IL-17RC(FL) | addgene full sequence | sequence record 308826 | Addgene NGS Result
GTAAAACGACGGCCAGTGCCAAGCTGATCTATACATTGAATCAATATTGGCAATTAGCCATATTAGTCAT
TGGTTATATAGCATAAATCAATATTGGCTATTGGCCATTGCATACGTTGTATCTATATCATAATATGTAC
ATTTATATTGGCTCATGTCCAATATGACCGCCATGTTGACATTGATTATTGACTAGTTATTAATAGTAAT
CAATTACGGGGTCATTAGTTCATAGCCCATATATGGAGTTCCGCGTTACATAACTTACGGTAAATGGCCC
GCCTGGCTGACCGCCCAACGACCCCCGCCCATTGACGTCAATAATGACGTATGTTCCCATAGTAACGCCA
ATAGGGACTTTCCATTGACGTCAATGGGTGGAGTATTTACGGTAAACTGCCCACTTGGCAGTACATCAAG
TGTATCATATGCCAAGTCCGCCCCCTATTGACGTCAATGACGGTAAATGGCCCGCCTGGCATTATGCCCA
GTACATGACCTTACGGGACTTTCCTACTTGGCAGTACATCTACGTATTAGTCATCGCTATTACCATGGTG
ATGCGGTTTTGGCAGTACACCAATGGGCGTGGATAGCGGTTTGACTCACGGGGATTTCCAAGTCTCCACC
CCATTGACGTCAATGGGAGTTTGTTTTGGCACCAAAATCAACGGGACTTTCCAAAATGTCGTAATAACCC
CGCCCCGTTGACGCAAATGGGCGGTAGGCGTGTACGGTGGGAGGTCTATATAAGCAGAGCTCGTTTAGTG
AACCGTCAGAATTGTTTTTATTTTTAATTTTCTTTCAAATACTTCCATCGAATTCAGATCTGGTACCACG
CGTATCGATAAGCTTATGCCCGTGTCCTGGTTCCTGCTGTCCTTGGCACTGGGCCGAAACCCTGTGGTCG
TCTCTCTGGAGAGACTGATGGAGCCTCAGGACACTGCACGCTGCTCTCTAGGCCTCTCCTGCCACCTCTG
GGATGGTGACGTGCTCTGCCTGCCTGGAAGCCTCCAGTCTGCCCCAGGCCCTGTGCTAGTGCCTACCCGC
CTGCAGACGGAGCTGGTGCTGAGGTGTCCACAGAAGACAGATTGCGCCCTCTGTGTCCGTGTGGTGGTCC
ACTTGGCCGTGCATGGGCACTGGGCAGAGCCTGAAGAAGCTGGAAAGTCTGATTCAGAACTCCAGGAGTC
TAGGAACGCCTCTCTCCAGGCCCAGGTGGTGCTCTCCTTCCAGGCCTACCCCATCGCCCGCTGTGCCCTG
CTGGAGGTCCAGGTGCCCGCTGACCTGGTGCAGCCTGGTCAGTCCGTGGGTTCTGCGGTATTTGACTGTT
TCGAGGCTAGTCTTGGGGCTGAGGTACAGATCTGGTCCTACACGAAGCCCAGGTACCAGAAAGAGCTCAA
CCTCACACAGCAGCTGCCTGACTGCAGGGGTCTTGAAGTCCGGGACAGCATCCAGAGCTGCTGGGTCCTG
CCCTGGCTCAATGTGTCTACAGATGGTGACAATGTCCTTCTGACACTGGATGTCTCTGAGGAGCAGGACT
TTAGCTTCTTACTGTACCTGCGTCCAGTCCCGGATGCTCTCAAATCCTTGTGGTACAAAAACCTGACTGG
ACCTCAGAACATTACTTTAAACCACACAGACCTGGTTCCCTGCCTCTGCATTCAGGTGTGGTCGCTAGAG
CCAGACTCTGAGAGGGTCGAATTCTGCCCCTTCCGGGAAGATCCCGGTGCACACAGGAACCTCTGGCACA
TAGCCAGGCTGCGGGTACTGTCCCCAGGGGTATGGCAGCTAGATGCGCCTTGCTGTCTGCCGGGCAAGGT
AACACTGTGCTGGCAGGCACCAGACCAGAGTCCCTGCCAGCCACTTGTGCCACCAGTGCCCCAGAAGAAC
GCCACTGTGAATGAGCCACAGGATTTCCAGTTGGTGGCAGGCCACCCCAACCTCTGTGTCCAGGTGAGCA
CCTGGGAGAAGGTTCAGCTGCAAGCGTGCTTGTGGGCTGACTCCTTGGGGCCCTTCAAGGATGATATGCT
GTTAGTGGAGATGAAAACCGGCCTCAACAACACATCAGTCTGTGCCTTGGAACCCAGTGGCTGTACACCA
CTGCCCAGCATGGCCTCCACGAGAGCTGCTCGCCTGGGAGAGGAGTTGCTGCAAGACTTCCGATCACACC
AGTGTATGCAGCTGTGGAACGATGACAACATGGGATCGCTATGGGCCTGCCCCATGGACAAGTACATCCA
CAGGCGCTGGGTCCTAGTATGGCTGGCCTGCCTACTCTTGGCTGCGGCGCTTTTCTTCTTCCTCCTTCTA
AAAAAGGACCGCAGGAAAGCGGCCCGTGGCTCCCGCACGGCCTTGCTCCTCCACTCCGCCGACGGAGCGG
GCTACGAGCGTCTGGTGGGAGCACTGGCGTCCGCGTTGAGCCAGATGCCACTGCGCGTGGCCGTGGACCT
GTGGAGCCGCCGCGAGCTGAGCGCGCACGGAGCCCTAGCCTGGTTCCACCACCAGCGACGCCGTATCCTG
CAGGAGGGTGGCGTGGTAATCCTTCTCTTCTCGCCCGCGGCCGTGGCGCAGTGTCAGCAGTGGCTGCAGC
TCCAGACAGTGGAGCCCGGGCCGCATGACGCCCTCGCCGCCTGGCTCAGCTGCGTGCTACCCGATTTCCT
GCAAGGCCGGGCGACCGGCCGCTACGTCGGGGTCTACTTCGACGGGCTGCTGCACCCAGACTCTGTGCCC
TCCCCGTTCCGCGTCGCCCCGCTCTTCTCCCTGCCCTCGCAGCTGCCGGCTTTCCTGGATGCACTGCAGG
GAGGCTGCTCCACTTCCGCGGGGCGACCCGCGGACCGGGTGGAACGAGTGACCCAGGCGCTGCGGTCCGC
CCTGGACAGCTGTACTTCTAGCTCGGAAGCCCCAGGCTGCTGCGAGGAATGGGACCTGGGACCCTGCACT
ACACTAGAATCTAGAGAACAGAAGCTGATCTCAGAGGAGGACCTGTAACCCGGGTGGCATCCCTGTGACC
CCTCCCCAGTGCCTCTCCTGGCCCTGGAAGTTGCCACTCCAGTGCCCACCAGCCTTGTCCTAATAAAATT
AAGTTGCATCATTTTGTCTGACTAGGTGTCCTTCTATAATATTATGGGGTGGAGGGGGGTGGTATGGAGC
AAGGGGCAAGTTGGGAAGACAACCTGTAGGGCCTGCGGGGTCTATTGGGAACCAAGCTGGAGTGCAGTGG
CACAATCTTGGCTCACTGCAATCTCCGCCTCCTGGGTTCAAGCGATTCTCCTGCCTCAGCCTCCCGAGTT
GTTGGGATTCCAGGCATGCATGACCAGGCTCAGCTAATTTTTGTTTTTTTGGTAGAGACGGGGTTTCACC
ATATTGGCCAGGCTGGTCTCCAACTCCTAATCTCAGGTGATCTACCCACCTTGGCCTCCCAAATTGCTGG
GATTACAGGCGTGAACCACTGCTCCCTTCCCTGTCCTTCTGATTTTAAAATAACTATACCAGCAGGAGGA
CGTCCAGACACAGCATAGGCTACCTGGCCATGCCCAACCGGTGGGACATTTGAGTTGCTTGCTTGGCACT
GTCCTCTCATGCGTTGGGTCCACTCAGTAGATGCCTGTTGAATTGGGTACGCGGCCAGCTTGGCTGTGGA
ATGTGTGTCAGTTAGGGTGTGGAAAGTCCCCAGGCTCCCCAGCAGGCAGAAGTATGCAAAGCATGCATCT
CAATTAGTCAGCAACCAGGTGTGGAAAGTCCCCAGGCTCCCCAGCAGGCAGAAGTATGCAAAGCATGCAT
CTCAATTAGTCAGCAACCATAGTCCCGCCCCTAACTCCGCCCATCCCGCCCCTAACTCCGCCCAGTTCCG
CCCATTCTCCGCCCCATGGCTGACTAATTTTTTTTATTTATGCAGAGGCCGAGGCCGCCTCGGCCTCTGA
GCTATTCCAGAAGTAGTGAGGAGGCTTTTTTGGAGGCCTAGGCTTTTGCAAAAAGCTCCTCGAGCAGTGT
GGTTTTCAAGAGGAAGCAAAAAGCCTCTCCACCCAGGCCTGGAATGTTTCCACCCAATGTCGAGCAGTGT
GGTTTTGCAAGAGGAAGCAAAAAGCCTCTCCACCCAGGCCTGGAATGTTTCCACCCAATGTCGAGCAAAC
CCCGCCCAGCGTCTTGTCATTGGCGAATTCGAACACGCAGATGCAGTCGGGGCGGCGCGGTCCCAGGTCC
ACTTCGCATATTAAGGTGACGCGTGTGGCCTCGAACACCGAGCGACCCTGCAGCCAATATGGGATCGGCC
ATTGAACAAGATGGATTGCACGCAGGTTCTCCGGCCGCTTGGGTGGAGAGGCTATTCGGCTATGACTGGG
CACAACAGACAATCGGCTGCTCTGATGCCGCCGTGTTCCGGCTGTCAGCGCAGGGGCGCCCGGTTCTTTT
TGTCAAGACCGACCTGTCCGGTGCCCTGAATGAACTGCAGGACGAGGCAGCGCGGCTATCGTGGCTGGCC
ACGACGGGCGTTCCTTGCGCAGCTGTGCTCGACGTTGTCACTGAAGCGGGAAGGGACTGGCTGCTATTGG
GCGAAGTGCCGGGGCAGGATCTCCTGTCATCTCACCTTGCTCCTGCCGAGAAAGTATCCATCATGGCTGA
TGCAATGCGGCGGCTGCATACGCTTGATCCGGCTACCTGCCCATTCGACCACCAAGCGAAACATCGCATC
GAGCGAGCACGTACTCGGATGGAAGCCGGTCTTGTCGATCAGGATGATCTGGACGAAGAGCATCAGGGGC
TCGCGCCAGCCGAACTGTTCGCCAGGCTCAAGGCGCGCATGCCCGACGGCGATGATCTCGTCGTGACCCA
TGGCGATGCCTGCTTGCCGAATATCATGGTGGAAAATGGCCGCTTTTCTGGATTCATCGACTGTGGCCGG
CTGGGTGTGGCGGACCGCTATCAGGACATAGCGTTGGCTACCCGTGATATTGCTGAAGAGCTTGGCGGCG
AATGGGCTGACCGCTTCCTCGTGCTTTACGGTATCGCCGCTCCCGATTCGCAGCGCATCGCCTTCTATCG
CCTTCTTGACGAGTTCTTCTGAGGGGATCGGCAATAAAAAGACAGAATAAAACGCACGGGTGTTGGGTCG
TTTGTTCGGATCGCGGCCGCTAGCGGCCGTAATTCCCTATAGTGAGTCGTATTAAATTCGTAATCATGTC
ATAGCTGTTTCCTGTGTGAAATTGTTATCCGCTCACAATTCCACACAACATACGAGCCGGAAGCATAAAG
TGTAAAGCCTGGGGTGCCTAATGAGTGAGCTAACTCACATTAATTGCGTTGCGCTCACTGCCCGCTTTCC
AGTCGGGAAACCTGTCGTGCCAGCTGCATTAATGAATCGGCCAACGCGCGGGGAGAGGCGGTTTGCGTAT
TGGGCGCTCTTCCGCTTCCTCGCTCACTGACTCGCTGCGCTCGGTCGTTCGGCTGCGGCGAGCGGTATCA
GCTCACTCAAAGGCGGTAATACGGTTATCCACAGAATCAGGGGATAACGCAGGAAAGAACATGTGAGCAA
AAGGCCAGCAAAAGGCCAGGAACCGTAAAAAGGCCGCGTTGCTGGCGTTTTTCCATAGGCTCCGCCCCCC
TGACGAGCATCACAAAAATCGACGCTCAAGTCAGAGGTGGCGAAACCCGACAGGACTATAAAGATACCAG
GCGTTTCCCCCTGGAAGCTCCCTCGTGCGCTCTCCTGTTCCGACCCTGCCGCTTACCGGATACCTGTCCG
CCTTTCTCCCTTCGGGAAGCGTGGCGCTTTCTCATAGCTCACGCTGTAGGTATCTCAGTTCGGTGTAGGT
CGTTCGCTCCAAGCTGGGCTGTGTGCACGAACCCCCCGTTCAGCCCGACCGCTGCGCCTTATCCGGTAAC
TATCGTCTTGAGTCCAACCCGGTAAGACACGACTTATCGCCACTGGCAGCAGCCACTGGTAACAGGATTA
GCAGAGCGAGGTATGTAGGCGGTGCTACAGAGTTCTTGAAGTGGTGGCCTAACTACGGCTACACTAGAAG
AACAGTATTTGGTATCTGCGCTCTGCTGAAGCCAGTTACCTTCGGAAAAAGAGTTGGTAGCTCTTGATCC
GGCAAACAAACCACCGCTGGTAGCGGTGGTTTTTTTGTTTGCAAGCAGCAGATTACGCGCAGAAAAAAAG
GATCTCAAGAAGATCCTTTGATCTTTTCTACGGGGTCTGACGCTCAGTGGAACGAAAACTCACGTTAAGG
GATTTTGGTCATGAGATTATCAAAAAGGATCTTCACCTAGATCCTTTTAAATTAAAAATGAAGTTTTAAA
TCAATCTAAAGTATATATGAGTAAACTTGGTCTGACAGTTACCAATGCTTAATCAGTGAGGCACCTATCT
CAGCGATCTGTCTATTTCGTTCATCCATAGTTGCCTGACTCCCCGTCGTGTAGATAACTACGATACGGGA
GGGCTTACCATCTGGCCCCAGTGCTGCAATGATACCGCGAGACCCACGCTCACCGGCTCCAGATTTATCA
GCAATAAACCAGCCAGCCGGAAGGGCCGAGCGCAGAAGTGGTCCTGCAACTTTATCCGCCTCCATCCAGT
CTATTAATTGTTGCCGGGAAGCTAGAGTAAGTAGTTCGCCAGTTAATAGTTTGCGCAACGTTGTTGCCAT
TGCTACAGGCATCGTGGTGTCACGCTCGTCGTTTGGTATGGCTTCATTCAGCTCCGGTTCCCAACGATCA
AGGCGAGTTACATGATCCCCCATGTTGTGCAAAAAAGCGGTTAGCTCCTTCGGTCCTCCGATCGTTGTCA
GAAGTAAGTTGGCCGCAGTGTTATCACTCATGGTTATGGCAGCACTGCATAATTCTCTTACTGTCATGCC
ATCCGTAAGATGCTTTTCTGTGACTGGTGAGTACTCAACCAAGTCATTCTGAGAATAGTGTATGCGGCGA
CCGAGTTGCTCTTGCCCGGCGTCAATACGGGATAATACCGCGCCACATAGCAGAACTTTAAAAGTGCTCA
TCATTGGAAAACGTTCTTCGGGGCGAAAACTCTCAAGGATCTTACCGCTGTTGAGATCCAGTTCGATGTA
ACCCACTCGTGCACCCAACTGATCTTCAGCATCTTTTACTTTCACCAGCGTTTCTGGGTGAGCAAAAACA
GGAAGGCAAAATGCCGCAAAAAAGGGAATAAGGGCGACACGGAAATGTTGAATACTCATACTCTTCCTTT
TTCAATATTATTGAAGCATTTATCAGGGTTATTGTCTCATGAGCGGATACATATTTGAATGTATTTAGAA
AAATAAACAAATAGGGGTTCCGCGCACATTTCCCCGAAAAGTGCCACCTG
[124 nt withheld, positions 7331-7454]
C
[91 nt withheld, positions 7456-7546]
A
[49 nt withheld, positions 7548-7596]
CCTTTGACGTTGGAGTCCACGTTCTTT
[37 nt withheld, positions 7624-7660]
ACCCTATCTCGGTCTATTCTTTTGATTTATAAGGGATTTTGCCGATTTCGGCCTATTGGTTAAAAAATGA
GCTGATTTAACAAAAATTTAACGCGAATTTTAACAAAATATTAACGCTTACAATTTCCATTCGCCATTCA
GGCTGCGCAACTGTTGGGAAGGGCGATCGGTGCGGGCCTCTTCGCTATTACGCCAGCTGGCGAAAGGGGG
ATGTGCTGCAAGGCGATTAAGTTGGGTAACGCCAGGGTTTTCCCAGTCACGACGTT
Features (pLannotate 1.2.2; 18 found; start..end, strand, type, name):
    178..557     +  enhancer       CMV enhancer: human cytomegalovirus immediate early enhancer
    559..758     +  promoter       CMV promoter: human cytomegalovirus (CMV) immediate early promoter
    856..2949    +  CDS            Il17rc: I17RC_MOUSE - Experimental evidence at protein level: Swiss-Prot protein existence level 1. Receptor for IL17A and IL17F, major effector cytokines of innate and adaptive immune system involved in antimicrobial host defense and maintenance of tissue integrity (PubMed:27923703, PubMed:19144317). Receptor for IL17A and IL17F homodimers as part of a heterodimeric complex with IL17RA (PubMed:17911633, PubMed:20554964). Receptor for the heterodimer formed by IL17A and IL17B as part of a heterodimeric complex with IL17RA (By similarity). Has also been shown to be the cognate receptor for IL17F and to
   2992..3614    +  polyA_signal   hGH poly(A) signal: human growth hormone polyadenylation signal
   3643..3972    +  promoter       SV40 promoter: SV40 enhancer and early promoter
   4126..4254    +  promoter       HSV TK promoter (fragment): herpes simplex virus thymidine kinase promoter
   4259..5062    +  CDS            NeoR/KanR: aminoglycoside phosphotransferase from Tn5; aph(3')-II (or nptII); confers resistance to neomycin, kanamycin, and G418 (Geneticin®)
   5069..5117    +  polyA_signal   HSV TK poly(A) signal: herpes simplex virus thymidine kinase polyadenylation signal (Cole and Stacy, 1985)
   5146..5164    -  promoter       T7 promoter: promoter for bacteriophage T7 RNA polymerase
   5202..5218    -  protein_bind   lac operator: The lac repressor binds to the lac operator to inhibit transcription in E. coli. This inhibition can be relieved by adding lactose or isopropyl-β-D-thiogalactopyranoside (IPTG). lac repressor encoded by lacI
   5226..5256    -  promoter       lac promoter: promoter for the E. coli lac operon
   5271..5292    -  protein_bind   CAP binding site: CAP binding activates transcription in the presence of cAMP. E. coli catabolite activator protein
   5305..5397    -  CDS            lacI (fragment): lac repressor; lacI; The lac repressor binds to the lac operator to inhibit transcription in E. coli. This inhibition can be relieved by adding lactose or isopropyl-β-D-thiogalactopyranoside (IPTG).
   5580..6168    -  rep_origin     ori: high-copy-number ColE1/pMB1/pBR322/pUC origin of replication
   6339..7199    -  CDS            AmpR: β-lactamase; bla; confers resistance to ampicillin, carbenicillin, and related antibiotics
   7200..7304    -  promoter       AmpR promoter: bla
   7331..7759    +  rep_origin     f1 ori (sequence partly withheld): f1 bacteriophage origin of replication; arrow indicates direction of (+) strand synthesis
   7790..18      -  CDS            lacZα (fragment) (across the origin): LacZα fragment of β-galactosidase; lacZ fragment
