[The description below was written by a language model from this plasmid's Addgene catalogue record and pLannotate feature annotations shown in this document.]
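Description:
pCMV4Neo-murine IL-17RC(FL) is a mammalian expression plasmid of roughly 8 kb, built on the pCMV4-Neo backbone, that expresses full-length mouse IL-17RC (Il17rc, described as containing all exons). The approximately 2.2 kb insert was placed between HindIII and XbaI sites, both retained, downstream of the human cytomegalovirus immediate-early enhancer and promoter. Transcripts are terminated by the human growth hormone polyadenylation signal. The catalogue entry records a C-terminal Myc epitope tag on the receptor for detection. The automated feature table does not annotate this tag separately, although the annotated Il17rc coding region ends shortly before the poly(A) signal, leaving room for it.

In E. coli the plasmid is maintained at high copy through a ColE1/pUC-type origin and selected with ampicillin via the β-lactamase gene. An f1 origin and remnants of lac promoter/operator, lacZα and lacI sequences, plus a T7 promoter, are carried over from the cloning-vector ancestry and play no evident role in expression of the insert. For selection in mammalian cells, a Tn5 aminoglycoside phosphotransferase (NeoR/KanR) cassette confers G418 resistance. It lies downstream of an SV40 enhancer/early promoter and an HSV thymidine kinase promoter fragment, and is followed by the HSV TK poly(A) signal.

IL-17RC pairs with IL-17RA to form the receptor complex for IL-17A and IL-17F. The construct is therefore suited to transient or stable expression of the tagged mouse receptor in cultured cells, for example in studies of IL-17 receptor signalling and downstream target gene expression.
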