Addgene plasmid #46864: pCMV4Neo-murine IL-17RC(FL)
Purpose: expresses mouse IL-17RC (all exons)
Depositing lab: Sarah Gaffen. Depositing organization: University of Pittsburgh (University, School of Medicine, and Cancer Institute). Publication: Distinct functional motifs within the IL-17 receptor regulate signal transduction and target gene expression. Maitra A, Shen F, Hanel W, Mossman K, Tocker J, Swart D, Gaffen SL. Proc Natl Acad Sci U S A. 2007 May 1;104(18):7506-11. Epub 2007 Apr 24. 10.1073/pnas.0611589104 PubMed 17456598.
Backbone
  Vector backbone: pCMV4-Neo
  Backbone size w/o insert (bp): 5750
  Total vector size (bp): 8000
  Vector type: Mammalian Expression
  Selectable markers: Neomycin (select with G418)
Growth in bacteria
  Bacterial resistance: Ampicillin, 100 μg/mL
  Growth temperature: 37°C
  Growth strain: DH5alpha
  Copy number: High Copy
Gene/Insert
  Gene/Insert name: IL-17RC
  Species: M. musculus (mouse)
  Insert size (bp): 2200
  Entrez Gene: Il17rc (a.k.a. 1110025H02Rik, Gm19850, IL-17RC, IL17-RC, IL17-RL, Il17rl)
  Promoter: CMV
  Tag / fusion protein: Myc (C terminal on insert)
  Cloning method: Restriction Enzyme; 5′ cloning site Hind III (not destroyed); 3′ cloning site Xba I (not destroyed)
  Sequencing primers: 5′ GAACCGTCAGAATTG; 3′ CTTCCAAGGCCAGGAGAG
Terms and licenses: Academic/Nonprofit Terms; Industry Terms: Not Available to Industry
How to cite: pCMV4Neo-murine IL-17RC(FL) was a gift from Sarah Gaffen (Addgene plasmid # 46864 ; http://n2t.net/addgene:46864 ; RRID:Addgene_46864)
