>Addgene plasmid #46864 | pCMV4Neo-murine IL-17RC(FL) | addgene partial sequence | sequence record 68236 | hGH-pA-R 5'-CCAGCTTGGTTCCCAATAGA-3'
CCCTTGCTCATACCACCCCCCTCCACCCCATAATATTATAGAAGGACACCTAGTCAGACAAAATGATGCA
ACTTAATTTTATTAGGACAAGGCTGGTGGGCACTGGAGTGGCAACTTCCAGGGCCAGGAGAGGCACTGGG
GAGGGGTCACAGGGATGCCACCCGGGTTACAGGTCCTCCTCTGAGATCAGCTTCTGTTCTCTAGATTCTA
GTGTAGTGCAGGGTCCCAGGTCCCATTCCTCGCAGCAGCCTGGGGCTTCCGAGCTAGAAGTACAGCTGTC
CAGGGCGGACCGCAGCGCCTGGGTCACTCGTTCCACCCGGTCCGCGGGTCGCCCCGCGGAAGTGGAGCAG
CCTCCCTGCAGTGCATCCAGGAAAGCCGGCAGCTGCGAGGGCAGGGAGAAGAGCGGGGCGACGCGGAACG
GGGAGGGCACAGAGTCTGGGTGCAGCAGCCCGTCGAAGTAGACCCCGACGTAGCGGCCGGTCGCCCGGCC
TTGCAGGAAATCGGGTAGCACGCAGCTGAGCCAGGCGGCGAGGGCGTCATGCGGCCCGGGCTCCACTGTC
TGGAGCTGCAGCCACTGCTGACACTGCGCCACGGCCGCGGGCGAGAAGAGAAGGATTACCACGCCACCCT
CCTGCAGGATACGGCGTCGCTGGTGGTGGAACCAGGCTAGGGCTCCGTGCGCGCTCAGCTCGCGGCGGCT
CCACAGGTCCACGGCCACGCGCAGTGGCATCTGGCTCAACGCGGACGCCAGTGCTCCCACCAGACGCTCG
TAGCCCGCTCCGTCGGCGGAGTGGAGGAGCAAGGCCGTGCGGGAGCCACGGGCCGCTTTCCT
